>Addgene plasmid #48214 | pAC1-pCR8-dCas9VP48 | depositor full sequence | sequence record 69493 | pAC1-pCR8-dCas9VP48 sequence 7148 bps
CTTTCCTGCGTTATCCCCTGATTCTGTGGATAACCGTATTACCGCCTTTGAGTGAGCTGATACCGCTCGC
CGCAGCCGAACGACCGAGCGCAGCGAGTCAGTGAGCGAGGAAGCGGAAGAGCGCCCAATACGCAAACCGC
CTCTCCCCGCGCGTTGGCCGATTCATTAATGCAGCTGGCACGACAGGTTTCCCGACTGGAAAGCGGGCAG
TGAGCGCAACGCAATTAATACGCGTACCGCTAGCCAGGAAGAGTTTGTAGAAACGCAAAAAGGCCATCCG
TCAGGATGGCCTTCTGCTTAGTTTGATGCCTGGCAGTTTATGGCGGGCGTCCTGCCCGCCACCCTCCGGG
CCGTTGCTTCACAACGTTCAAATCCGCTCCCGGCGGATTTGTCCTACTCAGGAGAGCGTTCACCGACAAA
CAACAGATAAAACGAAAGGCCCAGTCTTCCGACTGAGCCTTTCGTTTTATTTGATGCCTGGCAGTTCCCT
ACTCTCGCGTTAACGCTAGCATGGATGTTTTCCCAGTCACGACGTTGTAAAACGACGGCCAGTCTTAAGC
TCGGGCCCCAAATAATGATTTTATTTTGACTGATAGTGACCTGTTCGTTGCAACAAATTGATGAGCAATG
CTTTTTTATAATGCCAACTTTGTACAAAAAAGCAGGCTCCGAATTCACCGGTGCCACCATGTACCCATAC
GATGTTCCAGATTACGCTTCGCCGAAGAAAAAGCGCAAGGTCGAAGCGTCCGACAAGAAGTACAGCATCG
GCCTGGCCATCGGCACCAACTCTGTGGGCTGGGCCGTGATCACCGACGAGTACAAGGTGCCCAGCAAGAA
ATTCAAGGTGCTGGGCAACACCGACCGGCACAGCATCAAGAAGAACCTGATCGGAGCCCTGCTGTTCGAC
AGCGGCGAAACAGCCGAGGCCACCCGGCTGAAGAGAACCGCCAGAAGAAGATACACCAGACGGAAGAACC
GGATCTGCTATCTGCAAGAGATCTTCAGCAACGAGATGGCCAAGGTGGACGACAGCTTCTTCCACAGACT
GGAAGAGTCCTTCCTGGTGGAAGAGGATAAGAAGCACGAGCGGCACCCCATCTTCGGCAACATCGTGGAC
GAGGTGGCCTACCACGAGAAGTACCCCACCATCTACCACCTGAGAAAGAAACTGGTGGACAGCACCGACA
AGGCCGACCTGCGGCTGATCTATCTGGCCCTGGCCCACATGATCAAGTTCCGGGGCCACTTCCTGATCGA
GGGCGACCTGAACCCCGACAACAGCGACGTGGACAAGCTGTTCATCCAGCTGGTGCAGACCTACAACCAG
CTGTTCGAGGAAAACCCCATCAACGCCAGCGGCGTGGACGCCAAGGCCATCCTGTCTGCCAGACTGAGCA
AGAGCAGACGGCTGGAAAATCTGATCGCCCAGCTGCCCGGCGAGAAGAAGAATGGCCTGTTCGGCAACCT
GATTGCCCTGAGCCTGGGCCTGACCCCCAACTTCAAGAGCAACTTCGACCTGGCCGAGGATGCCAAACTG
CAGCTGAGCAAGGACACCTACGACGACGACCTGGACAACCTGCTGGCCCAGATCGGCGACCAGTACGCCG
ACCTGTTTCTGGCCGCCAAGAACCTGTCCGACGCCATCCTGCTGAGCGACATCCTGAGAGTGAACACCGA
GATCACCAAGGCCCCCCTGAGCGCCTCTATGATCAAGAGATACGACGAGCACCACCAGGACCTGACCCTG
CTGAAAGCTCTCGTGCGGCAGCAGCTGCCTGAGAAGTACAAAGAGATTTTCTTCGACCAGAGCAAGAACG
GCTACGCCGGCTACATTGACGGCGGAGCCAGCCAGGAAGAGTTCTACAAGTTCATCAAGCCCATCCTGGA
AAAGATGGACGGCACCGAGGAACTGCTCGTGAAGCTGAACAGAGAGGACCTGCTGCGGAAGCAGCGGACC
TTCGACAACGGCAGCATCCCCCACCAGATCCACCTGGGAGAGCTGCACGCCATTCTGCGGCGGCAGGAAG
ATTTTTACCCATTCCTGAAGGACAACCGGGAAAAGATCGAGAAGATCCTGACCTTCCGCATCCCCTACTA
CGTGGGCCCTCTGGCCAGGGGAAACAGCAGATTCGCCTGGATGACCAGAAAGAGCGAGGAAACCATCACC
CCCTGGAACTTCGAGGAAGTGGTGGACAAGGGCGCTTCCGCCCAGAGCTTCATCGAGCGGATGACCAACT
TCGATAAGAACCTGCCCAACGAGAAGGTGCTGCCCAAGCACAGCCTGCTGTACGAGTACTTCACCGTGTA
TAACGAGCTGACCAAAGTGAAATACGTGACCGAGGGAATGAGAAAGCCCGCCTTCCTGAGCGGCGAGCAG
AAAAAGGCCATCGTGGACCTGCTGTTCAAGACCAACCGGAAAGTGACCGTGAAGCAGCTGAAAGAGGACT
ACTTCAAGAAAATCGAGTGCTTCGACTCCGTGGAAATCTCCGGCGTGGAAGATCGGTTCAACGCCTCCCT
GGGCACATACCACGATCTGCTGAAAATTATCAAGGACAAGGACTTCCTGGACAATGAGGAAAACGAGGAC
ATTCTGGAAGATATCGTGCTGACCCTGACACTGTTTGAGGACAGAGAGATGATCGAGGAACGGCTGAAAA
CCTATGCCCACCTGTTCGACGACAAAGTGATGAAGCAGCTGAAGCGGCGGAGATACACCGGCTGGGGCAG
GCTGAGCCGGAAGCTGATCAACGGCATCCGGGACAAGCAGTCCGGCAAGACAATCCTGGATTTCCTGAAG
TCCGACGGCTTCGCCAACAGAAACTTCATGCAGCTGATCCACGACGACAGCCTGACCTTTAAAGAGGACA
TCCAGAAAGCCCAGGTGTCCGGCCAGGGCGATAGCCTGCACGAGCACATTGCCAATCTGGCCGGCAGCCC
CGCCATTAAGAAGGGCATCCTGCAGACAGTGAAGGTGGTGGACGAGCTCGTGAAAGTGATGGGCCGGCAC
AAGCCCGAGAACATCGTGATCGAAATGGCCAGAGAGAACCAGACCACCCAGAAGGGACAGAAGAACAGCC
GCGAGAGAATGAAGCGGATCGAAGAGGGCATCAAAGAGCTGGGCAGCCAGATCCTGAAAGAACACCCCGT
GGAAAACACCCAGCTGCAGAACGAGAAGCTGTACCTGTACTACCTGCAGAATGGGCGGGATATGTACGTG
GACCAGGAACTGGACATCAACCGGCTGTCCGACTACGATGTGGACGCCATCGTGCCTCAGAGCTTTCTGA
AGGACGACTCCATCGACAACAAGGTGCTGACCAGAAGCGACAAGAACCGGGGCAAGAGCGACAACGTGCC
CTCCGAAGAGGTCGTGAAGAAGATGAAGAACTACTGGCGGCAGCTGCTGAACGCCAAGCTGATTACCCAG
AGAAAGTTCGACAATCTGACCAAGGCCGAGAGAGGCGGCCTGAGCGAACTGGATAAGGCCGGCTTCATCA
AGAGACAGCTGGTGGAAACCCGGCAGATCACAAAGCACGTGGCACAGATCCTGGACTCCCGGATGAACAC
TAAGTACGACGAGAATGACAAGCTGATCCGGGAAGTGAAAGTGATCACCCTGAAGTCCAAGCTGGTGTCC
GATTTCCGGAAGGATTTCCAGTTTTACAAAGTGCGCGAGATCAACAACTACCACCACGCCCACGACGCCT
ACCTGAACGCCGTCGTGGGAACCGCCCTGATCAAAAAGTACCCTAAGCTGGAAAGCGAGTTCGTGTACGG
CGACTACAAGGTGTACGACGTGCGGAAGATGATCGCCAAGAGCGAGCAGGAAATCGGCAAGGCTACCGCC
AAGTACTTCTTCTACAGCAACATCATGAACTTTTTCAAGACCGAGATTACCCTGGCCAACGGCGAGATCC
GGAAGCGGCCTCTGATCGAGACAAACGGCGAAACCGGGGAGATCGTGTGGGATAAGGGCCGGGATTTTGC
CACCGTGCGGAAAGTGCTGAGCATGCCCCAAGTGAATATCGTGAAAAAGACCGAGGTGCAGACAGGCGGC
TTCAGCAAAGAGTCTATCCTGCCCAAGAGGAACAGCGATAAGCTGATCGCCAGAAAGAAGGACTGGGACC
CTAAGAAGTACGGCGGCTTCGACAGCCCCACCGTGGCCTATTCTGTGCTGGTGGTGGCCAAAGTGGAAAA
GGGCAAGTCCAAGAAACTGAAGAGTGTGAAAGAGCTGCTGGGGATCACCATCATGGAAAGAAGCAGCTTC
GAGAAGAATCCCATCGACTTTCTGGAAGCCAAGGGCTACAAAGAAGTGAAAAAGGACCTGATCATCAAGC
TGCCTAAGTACTCCCTGTTCGAGCTGGAAAACGGCCGGAAGAGAATGCTGGCCTCTGCCGGCGAACTGCA
GAAGGGAAACGAACTGGCCCTGCCCTCCAAATATGTGAACTTCCTGTACCTGGCCAGCCACTATGAGAAG
CTGAAGGGCTCCCCCGAGGATAATGAGCAGAAACAGCTGTTTGTGGAACAGCACAAGCACTACCTGGACG
AGATCATCGAGCAGATCAGCGAGTTCTCCAAGAGAGTGATCCTGGCCGACGCTAATCTGGACAAAGTGCT
GTCCGCCTACAACAAGCACCGGGATAAGCCCATCAGAGAGCAGGCCGAGAATATCATCCACCTGTTTACC
CTGACCAATCTGGGAGCCCCTGCCGCCTTCAAGTACTTTGACACCACCATCGACCGGAAGAGGTACACCA
GCACCAAAGAGGTGCTGGACGCCACCCTGATCCACCAGAGCATCACCGGCCTGTACGAGACACGGATCGA
CCTGTCTCAGCTGGGAGGCGACAGCCCCAAGAAGAAGAGAAAGGTGGAGGCCAGCGGGCCGGCCGACGCC
CTTGACGATTTTGACTTAGACATGCTCCCAGCCGATGCCCTTGACGACTTTGACCTTGATATGCTGCCTG
CTGACGCTCTTGACGATTTTGACCTTGACATGCTCCCCGGGTAAAGGGCGAATTCGACCCAGCTTTCTTG
TACAAAGTTGGCATTATAAAAAATAATTGCTCATCAATTTGTTGCAACGAACAGGTCACTATCAGTCAAA
ATAAAATCATTATTTGCCATCCAGCTGATATCCCCTATAGTGAGTCGTATTACATGGTCATAGCTGTTTC
CTGGCAGCTCTGGCCCGTGTCTCAAAATCTCTGATGTTACATTGCACAAGATAAAAATATATCATCATGC
CTCCTCTAGACCAGCCAGGACAGAAATGCCTCGACTTCGCTGCTGCCCAAGGTTGCCGGGTGACGCACAC
CGTGGAAACGGATGAAGGCACGAACCCAGTGGACATAAGCCTGTTCGGTTCGTAAGCTGTAATGCAAGTA
GCGTATGCGCTCACGCAACTGGTCCAGAACCTTGACCGAACGCAGCGGTGGTAACGGCGCAGTGGCGGTT
TTCATGGCTTGTTATGACTGTTTTTTTGGGGTACAGTCTATGCCTCGGGCATCCAAGCAGCAAGCGCGTT
ACGCCGTGGGTCGATGTTTGATGTTATGGAGCAGCAACGATGTTACGCAGCAGGGCAGTCGCCCTAAAAC
AAAGTTAAACATCATGAGGGAAGCGGTGATCGCCGAAGTATCGACTCAACTATCAGAGGTAGTTGGCGTC
ATCGAGCGCCATCTCGAACCGACGTTGCTGGCCGTACATTTGTACGGCTCCGCAGTGGATGGCGGCCTGA
AGCCACACAGTGATATTGATTTGCTGGTTACGGTGACCGTAAGGCTTGATGAAACAACGCGGCGAGCTTT
GATCAACGACCTTTTGGAAACTTCGGCTTCCCCTGGAGAGAGCGAGATTCTCCGCGCTGTAGAAGTCACC
ATTGTTGTGCACGACGACATCATTCCGTGGCGTTATCCAGCTAAGCGCGAACTGCAATTTGGAGAATGGC
AGCGCAATGACATTCTTGCAGGTATCTTCGAGCCAGCCACGATCGACATTGATCTGGCTATCTTGCTGAC
AAAAGCAAGAGAACATAGCGTTGCCTTGGTAGGTCCAGCGGCGGAGGAACTCTTTGATCCGGTTCCTGAA
CAGGATCTATTTGAGGCGCTAAATGAAACCTTAACGCTATGGAACTCGCCGCCCGACTGGGCTGGCGATG
AGCGAAATGTAGTGCTTACGTTGTCCCGCATTTGGTACAGCGCAGTAACCGGCAAAATCGCGCCGAAGGA
TGTCGCTGCCGACTGGGCAATGGAGCGCCTGCCGGCCCAGTATCAGCCCGTCATACTTGAAGCTAGACAG
GCTTATCTTGGACAAGAAGAAGATCGCTTGGCCTCGCGCGCAGATCAGTTGGAAGAATTTGTCCACTACG
TGAAAGGCGAGATCACCAAGGTAGTCGGCAAATAACCCTCGAGCCACCCATGACCAAAATCCCTTAACGT
GAGTTACGCGTCGTTCCACTGAGCGTCAGACCCCGTAGAAAAGATCAAAGGATCTTCTTGAGATCCTTTT
TTTCTGCGCGTAATCTGCTGCTTGCAAACAAAAAAACCACCGCTACCAGCGGTGGTTTGTTTGCCGGATC
AAGAGCTACCAACTCTTTTTCCGAAGGTAACTGGCTTCAGCAGAGCGCAGATACCAAATACTGTCCTTCT
AGTGTAGCCGTAGTTAGGCCACCACTTCAAGAACTCTGTAGCACCGCCTACATACCTCGCTCTGCTAATC
CTGTTACCAGTGGCTGCTGCCAGTGGCGATAAGTCGTGTCTTACCGGGTTGGACTCAAGACGATAGTTAC
CGGATAAGGCGCAGCGGTCGGGCTGAACGGGGGGTTCGTGCACACAGCCCAGCTTGGAGCGAACGACCTA
CACCGAACTGAGATACCTACAGCGTGAGCATTGAGAAAGCGCCACGCTTCCCGAAGGGAGAAAGGCGGAC
AGGTATCCGGTAAGCGGCAGGGTCGGAACAGGAGAGCGCACGAGGGAGCTTCCAGGGGGAAACGCCTGGT
ATCTTTATAGTCCTGTCGGGTTTCGCCACCTCTGACTTGAGCGTCGATTTTTGTGATGCTCGTCAGGGGG
GCGGAGCCTATGGAAAAACGCCAGCAACGCGGCCTTTTTACGGTTCCTGGCCTTTTGCTGGCCTTTTGCT
CACATGTT
Features (pLannotate 1.2.2; 14 found; start..end, strand, type, name):
    121..213     +  CDS            lacI (fragment): lac repressor; lacI; The lac repressor binds to the lac operator to inhibit transcription in E. coli. This inhibition can be relieved by adding lactose or isopropyl-β-D-thiogalactopyranoside (IPTG).
    268..295     -  terminator     rrnB T2 terminator: transcription terminator T2 from the E. coli rrnB gene
    427..470     +  terminator     rrnB T1 terminator: Escherichia coli rrnB; transcription terminator T1 from the E. coli rrnB gene
    517..553     -  CDS            lacZα (fragment): LacZα fragment of β-galactosidase; lacZ fragment
    569..668     +  protein_bind   attL1: mutant version of attL; recombination site for the Gateway® LR reaction LR Clonase™
    692..719     +  CDS            3xHA (fragment): three tandem HA epitope tags
    752..4852    +  CDS            Cas9: Cas9 (Csn1) endonuclease from the Streptococcus pyogenes Type II CRISPR/Cas system generates RNA-guided double strand breaks in DNA
   4895..5005    +  CDS            VP48: 3 tandem repeats of the minimal activation domain of herpes simplex virus VP16 (Cheng et al., 2013)
   5027..5126    -  protein_bind   attL2: mutant version of attL; recombination site for the Gateway® LR reaction LR Clonase™
   5144..5162    -  promoter       T7 promoter: promoter for bacteriophage T7 RNA polymerase
   5352..5375    +  promoter       Pc promoter (fragment): intI1 (promoter lies within the coding sequence); class 1 integron promoter
   5551..5607    +  CDS            GmR (fragment): gentamycin acetyltransferase; aacC1; confers resistance to gentamycin
   5614..6405    +  CDS            SmR: aminoglycoside adenylyltransferase (Murphy, 1985); aadA; confers resistance to spectinomycin and streptomycin
   6498..7086    +  rep_origin     ori: high-copy-number ColE1/pMB1/pBR322/pUC origin of replication
