[The description below was written by a language model from this plasmid's Addgene catalogue record and pLannotate feature annotations shown in this document.]
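Description:
pAC1-pCR8-dCas9VP48 is a Gateway entry (donor) clone built on the pCR8/GW/TOPO backbone, about 7.1 kb in total, that carries the coding sequence for an RNA-guided transcriptional activator. It is propagated in E. coli through a high-copy ColE1/pUC-type origin and selected with spectinomycin through the aadA (SmR) aminoglycoside adenylyltransferase gene. The annotated lacI, lacZα and GmR pieces are only short fragments and are presumably backbone remnants rather than functional genes. rrnB T1 and T2 terminators sit upstream of the cloning region, where they would be expected to insulate the insert from read-through transcription.

The roughly 4.3 kb synthetic insert lies between attL1 and attL2 sites. It encodes Streptococcus pyogenes Cas9 carrying the D10A and H840A mutations, which inactivate both nuclease domains. The resulting dCas9 still binds guide-RNA-specified DNA targets but does not cut them. An HA epitope tag is present at the N terminus, and the C terminus is fused to VP48, three tandem copies of the minimal herpes simplex virus VP16 activation domain. According to the record, the nickase ORF was amplified from an existing Cas9 nickase vector with H840A introduced by fusion PCR. It was then joined to the VP48 fragment and ligated into the EcoRI-cut backbone, leaving EcoRI sites on both flanks.

No promoter positioned to express the fusion is annotated; the only nearby one, a T7 promoter just outside attL2, points back towards the insert on the opposite strand. The plasmid is therefore explicitly not an expression construct. Its role is to transfer the dCas9VP48 ORF by LR recombination into a Gateway destination vector of choice. From there it can be combined with guide RNAs to activate endogenous genes, including several at once.
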