Addgene plasmid #48214: pAC1-pCR8-dCas9VP48
Purpose: dCas9VP48 on Gateway donor vector pCR8/GW/TOPO. Note: This is not for expression. It has to be transferred to a gateway destination vector for expression
Depositing lab: Rudolf Jaenisch. Depositing organization: Whitehead Institute for Biomedical Research. Publication: Multiplexed activation of endogenous genes by CRISPR-on, an RNA-guided transcriptional activator system. Cheng AW, Wang H, Yang H, Shi L, Katz Y, Theunissen TW, Rangarajan S, Shivalila CS, Dadon DB, Jaenisch R. Cell Res. 2013 Aug 27. doi: 10.1038/cr.2013.122. PubMed 23979020.
Backbone
  Vector backbone: pCR8/GW/TOPO
  Backbone manufacturer: Invitrogen
  Backbone size w/o insert (bp): 2799
  Total vector size (bp): 7148
  Vector type: CRISPR ; Gateway Donor
Growth in bacteria
  Bacterial resistance: Spectinomycin, 50 μg/mL
  Growth temperature: 37°C
  Growth strain: DH5alpha
  Copy number: Unknown
Gene/Insert
  Gene/Insert name: dCas9(D10A;H840A) fusion with VP48 activation domain (alt name: dCas9VP48)
  Species: Synthetic
  Insert size (bp): 4349
  Mutation: D10A;H840A
  Tag / fusion protein: VP48 (C terminal on insert); HA Tag (N terminal on insert)
  Cloning method: Restriction Enzyme; 5′ cloning site EcoRI (not destroyed); 3′ cloning site EcoRI (not destroyed)
  Sequencing primers: 5′ M13F; 3′ M13R
Resource information
  A portion of this plasmid was derived from a plasmid made by: A two-step fusion PCR was performed to amplify Cas9 Nickase ORF without stop codon from the pX335 vector (Addgene: 42335), incorporate H840A mutation, EcoRI-AgeI restriction site on the 5′ end as well as an FseI site on the 3′ end (EcoRI-AgeIdCas9- FseI fragment). The 3× minimal VP16 activation domain coding fragment (VP48) was excised from a vector (Addgene: 20342) containing NLSM2rtTA coding sequence by FseI and EcoRI digestion (FseI-TA-EcoRI fragment). The two fragments were ligated into pCR8/GW/TOPO (Invitrogen) vector digested by EcoRI to generate a gateway compatible dCas9VP48 coding plasmid.
Terms and licenses: Academic/Nonprofit Terms; Industry Terms: Not Available to Industry
Depositor comments: For more information including protocols and updates, please go to http://www.crispr-on.org
How to cite: pAC1-pCR8-dCas9VP48 was a gift from Rudolf Jaenisch (Addgene plasmid # 48214 ; http://n2t.net/addgene:48214 ; RRID:Addgene_48214)
