>Addgene plasmid #48214 | pAC1-pCR8-dCas9VP48 | addgene partial sequence | sequence record 71072 | M13 Reverse
CAGCTGGATGGCAAATAATGATTTTATTTTGACTGATAGTGACCTGTTCGTTGCAACAAATTGATGAGCA
ATTATTTTTTATAATGCCAACTTTGTACAAGAAAGCTGGGTCGAATTCGCCCTTTACCCGGGGAGCATGT
CAAGGTCAAAATCGTCAAGAGCGTCAGCAGGCAGCATATCAAGGTCAAAGTCGTCAAGGGCATCGGCTGG
GAGCATGTCTAAGTCAAAATCGTCAAGGGCGTCGGCCGGCCCGCTGGCCTCCACCTTTCTCTTCTTCTTG
GGGCTGTCGCCTCCCAGCTGAGACAGGTCGATCCGTGTCTCGTACAGGCCGGTGATGCTCTGGTGGATCA
GGGTGGCGTCCAGCACCTCTTTGGTGCTGGTGTACCTCTTCCGGTCGATGGTGGTGTCAAAGTACTTGAA
GGCGGCAGGGGCTCCCAGATTGGTCAGGGTAAACAGGTGGATGATATTCTCGGCCTGCTCTCTGATGGGC
TTATCCCGGTGCTTGTTGTAGGCGGACAGCACTTTGTCCAGATTAGCGTCGGCCAGGATCACTCTCTTGG
AGAACTCGCTGATCTGCTCGATGATCTCGTCCAGGTAGTGCTTGTGCTGTTCCACAAACAGCTGTTTCTG
CTCATTATCCTCGGGGGAGCCCTTCAGCTTCTCATAGTGGCTGGCCAGGTACAGGAAGTTCACATATTTG
GAGGGCAGGGCCAGTTCGTTTCCCTTCTGCAGTTCGCCGGCAGAGGCCAGCATTCTCTTCCGGCCGTTTT
CCAGCTCGAACAGGGAGTACTTAGGCAGCTTGATGATCAGGTCCTTTTTCACTTCTTTGTAGCCCTTGGC
TTCCAGAAAGTCGATGGGATTCTTCTCGAAGCTGCTTCTTTCCATGATGGTGATCCCCAGCAGCTCTTTC
ACACTCTTCAGTT
