>Addgene plasmid #48214 | pAC1-pCR8-dCas9VP48 | addgene partial sequence | sequence record 71073 | dCas9-R2 5'-GGGTTTCCACCAGCTGTCTC
TTCGCTCAGGCCGCCTCTCTCGGCCTTGGTCAGATTGTCGAACTTTCTCTGGGTAATCAGCTTGGCGTTC
AGCAGCTGCCGCCAGTAGTTCTTCATCTTCTTCACGACCTCTTCGGAGGGCACGTTGTCGCTCTTGCCCC
GGTTCTTGTCGCTTCTGGTCAGCACCTTGTTGTCGATGGAGTCGTCCTTCAGAAAGCTCTGAGGCACGAT
GGCGTCCACATCGTAGTCGGACAGCCGGTTGATGTCCAGTTCCTGGTCCACGTACATATCCCGCCCATTC
TGCAGGTAGTACAGGTACAGCTTCTCGTTCTGCAGCTGGGTGTTTTCCACGGGGTGTTCTTTCAGGATCT
GGCTGCCCAGCTCTTTGATGCCCTCTTCGATCCGCTTCATTCTCTCGCGGCTGTTCTTCTGTCCCTTCTG
GGTGGTCTGGTTCTCTCTGGCCATTTCGATCACGATGTTCTCGGGCTTGTGCCGGCCCATCACTTTCACG
AGCTCGTCCACCACCTTCACTGTCTGCAGGATGCCCTTCTTAATGGCGGGGCTGCCGGCCAGATTGGCAA
TGTGCTCGTGCAGGCTATCGCCCTGGCCGGACACCTGGGCTTTCTGGATGTCCTCTTTAAAGGTCAGGCT
GTCGTCGTGGATCAGCTGCATGAAGTTTCTGTTGGCGAAGCCGTCGGACTTCAGGAAATCCAGGATTGTC
TTGCCGGACTGCTTGTCCCGGATGCCGTTGATCAGCTTCCGGCTCAGCCTGCCCCAGCCGGTGTATCTCC
GCCGCTTCAGCTGCTTCATCACTTTGTCGTCGAACAGGTGGGCATAGGTTTTCAGCCGTTCCTCGATCAT
CTCTCTGTCCTCAAACAGTGTCAGGGTCAGCACGATATCTTCCAGAATGTCCTCGTTTTCCTCATTGTCC
AGGAAGTCCTTGTCCTTGATAATTTTCAGCAGATCGTGGTATGTGCC
