>Addgene plasmid #48214 | pAC1-pCR8-dCas9VP48 | addgene partial sequence | sequence record 71074 | M13pUC-Fwd 5'-CCCAGTCACGACGTTGTAAAACG-3'
TAATGATTTTATTTTGACTGATAGTGACCTGTTCGTTGCAACAAATTGATGAGCAATGCTTTTTTATAAT
GCCAACTTTGTACAAAAAAGCAGGCTCCGAATTCACCGGTGCCACCATGTACCCATACGATGTTCCAGAT
TACGCTTCGCCGAAGAAAAAGCGCAAGGTCGAAGCGTCCGACAAGAAGTACAGCATCGGCCTGGCCATCG
GCACCAACTCTGTGGGCTGGGCCGTGATCACCGACGAGTACAAGGTGCCCAGCAAGAAATTCAAGGTGCT
GGGCAACACCGACCGGCACAGCATCAAGAAGAACCTGATCGGAGCCCTGCTGTTCGACAGCGGCGAAACA
GCCGAGGCCACCCGGCTGAAGAGAACCGCCAGAAGAAGATACACCAGACGGAAGAACCGGATCTGCTATC
TGCAAGAGATCTTCAGCAACGAGATGGCCAAGGTGGACGACAGCTTCTTCCACAGACTGGAAGAGTCCTT
CCTGGTGGAAGAGGATAAGAAGCACGAGCGGCACCCCATCTTCGGCAACATCGTGGACGAGGTGGCCTAC
CACGAGAAGTACCCCACCATCTACCACCTGAGAAAGAAACTGGTGGACAGCACCGACAAGGCCGACCTGC
GGCTGATCTATCTGGCCCTGGCCCACATGATCAAGTTCCGGGGCCACTTCCTGATCGAGGGCGACCTGAA
CCCCGACAACAGCGACGTGGACAAGCTGTTCATCCAGCTGGTGCAGACCTACAACCAGCTGTTCGAGGAA
AACCCCATCAACGCCAGCGGCGTGGACGCCAAGGCCATCCTGTCTGCCAGACTGAGCAAGAGCAGACGGC
TGGAAAATCTGATCGCCCAGCTGCCCGGCGAGA
